Addgene plasmid #69876: pEGFP-N1 VAMP2 R125TAG
Purpose: express in mammalian cells for unnatural amino acid incorporation into VAMP2-GFP
Depositing lab: Silvio Rizzoli. Depositing organization: Universitaetsmedizin Goettingen. Publication: Super-resolution Microscopy of Clickable Amino Acids Reveals the Effects of Fluorescent Protein Tagging on Protein Assemblies. Vreja IC, Nikic I, Gottfert F, Bates M, Krohnert K, Outeiro TF, Hell SW, Lemke EA, Rizzoli SO. ACS Nano. 2015 Nov 24;9(11):11034-41. doi: 10.1021/acsnano.5b04434. Epub 2015 Oct 28. PubMed 26498474.
Backbone
  Vector backbone: pEGFP-N1
  Backbone manufacturer: Clontech
  Total vector size (bp): 5068
  Vector type: Mammalian Expression, Synthetic Biology
  Selectable markers: Neomycin (select with G418)
Growth in bacteria
  Bacterial resistance: Kanamycin, 50 μg/mL
  Growth temperature: 37°C
  Growth strain: DH5alpha
  Copy number: High Copy
Gene/Insert
  Gene/Insert name: VAMP2-GFP (alt name: synaptobrevin 2)
  Species: R. norvegicus (rat)
  Insert size (bp): 1119
  Mutation: Amber stop codon in the linker between VAMP2 and GFP (R125TAG)
  Entrez Gene: Vamp2 (a.k.a. RATVAMPB, RATVAMPIR, SYB, Syb2)
  Tag / fusion protein: GFP (C terminal on insert)
Terms and licenses: Academic/Nonprofit Terms; Industry Terms: Not Available to Industry
How to cite: pEGFP-N1 VAMP2 R125TAG was a gift from Silvio Rizzoli (Addgene plasmid # 69876 ; http://n2t.net/addgene:69876 ; RRID:Addgene_69876)
