[The description below was written by a language model from this plasmid's Addgene catalogue record.]
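Description:
pEGFP-N1 VAMP2 R125TAG is a mammalian expression plasmid of about 5.1 kb built on the Clontech pEGFP-N1 backbone, a vector designed for fusing a gene of interest to the N-terminus of EGFP. It is maintained as a high-copy plasmid in E. coli under kanamycin selection. The same resistance cassette provides neomycin resistance in mammalian cells, so transfected cells can be selected with G418. The record does not list the promoter or other regulatory elements, although pEGFP-N1 vectors conventionally drive the fusion from the CMV immediate-early promoter.

The roughly 1.1 kb insert encodes rat VAMP2 (synaptobrevin 2), a synaptic vesicle SNARE protein, with GFP fused at its C-terminus. The key modification is an amber stop codon (TAG) replacing the arginine codon at position 125, which lies in the linker between VAMP2 and GFP. In ordinary cells translation would terminate at this codon, giving VAMP2 without the fluorescent protein. When an orthogonal amber-suppressor tRNA/aminoacyl-tRNA synthetase pair and a suitable unnatural amino acid are supplied, neither of which is encoded on this plasmid according to the record, the TAG codon is read through. The unnatural residue is then incorporated at that site and the full-length VAMP2-GFP fusion is produced, so GFP fluorescence also reports successful suppression.

The stated purpose is unnatural amino acid incorporation into VAMP2-GFP in mammalian cells. The associated work used clickable amino acids, which can be labelled with small organic dyes, for super-resolution microscopy to examine how fluorescent protein tagging affects protein assemblies.
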