>Addgene plasmid #69876 | pEGFP-N1 VAMP2 R125TAG | depositor partial sequence | sequence record 124040 | VAMP2 CDS includeing the Amber stop codon; the primer targets a region in the CMV promoter (CGGTGGGAGGTCTATATAAGC)
CTACCGCTGCCACCGTCCCGCCTGCCGCCCCGGCCGGCGAGGGTGGCCCCCCTGCACCTCCTCCAAATCT
TACTAGTAACAGGAGACTGCAGCAGACCCAGGCCCAGGTGGATGAGGTGGTGGACATCATGAGGGTGAAT
GTGGACAAGGTCCTGGAGCGGGACCAGAAGTTGTCGGAGCTGGATGACCGTGCAGATGCCCTCCAGGCAG
GGGCCTCCCAGTTTGAAACAAGTGCAGCCAAGCTCAAGCGCAAATACTGGTGGAAAAACCTCAAGATGAT
GATCATCTTGGGAGTGATCTGCGCCATCATCCTCATCATCATCATCGTTTACTTCAGCACTCGAATTCTG
CAGTCGACGGTACCGTAGGCCCGGGATCCACCGGTCGCCACCATGGTGAGCAAGGGCGAGGAGCTGTTCA
CCGGGGTGGTGCCCATCCTGGTCGAGCTGGACGGCGACGTAAACGGCCACAAGTTCAGCGTGTCCGGCGA
GGGCGAGGGCGATGCCACCTACGGCAAGCTGACCCTGAAGTTCATCTGCACCACCGGCAAGCTGCCCGTG
CCCTGGCCCACCCTCGTGACCACCCTGACCTACGGCGTGCAGTGCTTCAGCCGCTACCCCGACCACATGA
AGCAGCACGACTTCTTCAAGTCCGCCATGCCCGAAGGCTACGTCCAGGAGCGCACCATCTTCTTCAAGGA
CGACGGCAACTACAAGACCCGCGCCGAGGTGAAGTTCGAGGGCGACACCCTGGTGAACCGCATCGAGCTG
AAGGGCATCGACTTCAAGGAGGACGGCAACATCCTGGGGCACAAGCTGGAGTACAACTACAACAGCCACA
ACGTCTATATCATGGCCGACAAGCAGAAGAACGGCATCAAGGTGAACTTCAAGATCCGCCACAACATCGA
GGACGGCAGCGTGCAGCTCGCCGACCACTACCAGCAGAACACCCCCATCGGCGACGGCCCCGTGCTGCTG
CCCGACAACCACTACCTGAGCACCCAGTCCGCCCTGAGCAAAGACCCCAACGAGAAGCGCGATCACATGG
TCCTGCTGGAGTTCGTGACCGCCGCCGGGATCAC
