>Addgene plasmid #69876 | pEGFP-N1 VAMP2 R125TAG | addgene partial sequence | sequence record 130959 | CMV-F 5'-CGCAAATGGGCGGTAGGCGTG-3'
ACCGTCAGATCCGCTAGCGCTACCGGACTCAGATCTATGTCGGCTACCGCTGCCACCGTCCCGCCTGCCG
CCCCGGCCGGCGAGGGTGGCCCCCCTGCACCTCCTCCAAATCTTACTAGTAACAGGAGACTGCAGCAGAC
CCAGGCCCAGGTGGATGAGGTGGTGGACATCATGAGGGTGAATGTGGACAAGGTCCTGGAGCGGGACCAG
AAGTTGTCGGAGCTGGATGACCGTGCAGATGCCCTCCAGGCAGGGGCCTCCCAGTTTGAAACAAGTGCAG
CCAAGCTCAAGCGCAAATACTGGTGGAAAAACCTCAAGATGATGATCATCTTGGGAGTGATCTGCGCCAT
CATCCTCATCATCATCATCGTTTACTTCAGCACTCGAATTCTGCAGTCGACGGTACCGTAGGCCCGGGAT
CCACCGGTCGCCACCATGGTGAGCAAGGGCGAGGAGCTGTTCACCGGGGTGGTGCCCATCCTGGTCGAGC
TGGACGGCGACGTAAACGGCCACAAGTTCAGCGTGTCCGGCGAGGGCGAGGGCGATGCCACCTACGGCAA
GCTGACCCTGAAGTTCATCTGCACCACCGGCAAGCTGCCCGTGCCCTGGCCCACCCTCGTGACCACCCTG
ACCTACGGCGTGCAGTGCTTCAGCCGCTACCCCGACCACATGAAGCAGCACGACTTCTTCAAGTCCGCCA
TGCCCGAAGGCTACGTCCAGGAGCGCACCATCTTCTTCAAGGACGACGGCAACTACAAGACCCGCGCCGA
GGTGAAGTTCGAGGGCGACACCCTGGTGAACCGCATCGAGCTGAAGG
