>Addgene plasmid #69876 | pEGFP-N1 VAMP2 R125TAG | addgene partial sequence | sequence record 130966 | EGFP-N 5'-CGTCGCCGTCCAGCTCGACCAG-3'
CTCGCCCTTGCTCACCATGGTGGCGACCGGTGGATCCCGGGCCTACGGTACCGTCGACTGCAGAATTCGA
GTGCTGAAGTAAACGATGATGATGATGAGGATGATGGCGCAGATCACTCCCAAGATGATCATCATCTTGA
GGTTTTTCCACCAGTATTTGCGCTTGAGCTTGGCTGCACTTGTTTCAAACTGGGAGGCCCCTGCCTGGAG
GGCATCTGCACGGTCATCCAGCTCCGACAACTTCTGGTCCCGCTCCAGGACCTTGTCCACATTCACCCTC
ATGATGTCCACCACCTCATCCACCTGGGCCTGGGTCTGCTGCAGTCTCCTGTTACTAGTAAGATTTGGAG
GAGGTGCAGGGGGGCCACCCTCGCCGGCCGGGGCGGCAGGCGGGACGGTGGCAGCGGTAGCCGACATAGA
TCTGAGTCCGGTAGCGCTAGCGGATCTGACGGTTCACTAAACCAGCTCTGCTTATATAGACCTCCCACCG
TACACGCCTACCGCCCATTTGCGTCAATGGGGCGGAGTTGTTACGACATTTTGGAAAGTCCCGTTGATTT
TGGTGCCAAAACAAACTCCCATTGACGTCAATGGGGTGGAGACTTGGAAATCCCCGTGAGTCAAACCGCT
ATCCACGCCCATTGATGTACTGCCAAAACCGCATCACCATGGTAATAGCGATGACTAATACGTAGATGTA
CTGCCAAGTAGGAAAGTCCCATAAGGTCATGTACTGG
